Addgene plasmid #65341: PMV-ycrtE
Purpose: systhesis of crtE gene in the beta-carotene pathway
Depositing lab: Junbiao Dai. Depositing organization: Tsinghua University. Publication: YeastFab: the design and construction of standard biological parts for metabolic engineering in Saccharomyces cerevisiae. Guo Y, Dong J, Zhou T, Auxillos J, Li T, Zhang W, Wang L, Shen Y, Luo Y, Zheng Y, Lin J, Chen GQ, Wu Q, Cai Y, Dai J. Nucleic Acids Res. 2015 May 8. pii: gkv464. 10.1093/nar/gkv464 PubMed 25956650.
Backbone
  Vector backbone: PMV
  Vector type: Synthetic Biology
Growth in bacteria
  Bacterial resistance: Ampicillin, 100 μg/mL
  Growth temperature: 37°C
  Growth strain: DH5alpha
  Copy number: High Copy
Gene/Insert
  Gene/Insert name: ycrtE
  Species: Synthetic
  Insert size (bp): 1127
  Cloning method: Unknown
  Sequencing primers: 5′ M13-F20; 3′ M13 Reverse
Terms and licenses: Academic/Nonprofit Terms; Industry Terms: Not Available to Industry
How to cite: PMV-ycrtE was a gift from Junbiao Dai (Addgene plasmid # 65341 ; http://n2t.net/addgene:65341 ; RRID:Addgene_65341)
