[The description below was written by a language model from this plasmid's Addgene catalogue record and pLannotate feature annotations shown in this document.]
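Description:
PMV-ycrtE is a small (about 3.2 kb) bacterial cloning plasmid from a yeast synthetic biology parts collection, built on the PMV backbone and classified as a synthetic biology vector. It is maintained in E. coli through a high-copy ColE1/pUC-type origin of replication and selected with ampicillin via a β-lactamase (AmpR) gene driven by its own bla promoter. A short remnant of lacZα next to the insert, together with the M13 forward and reverse sequencing primer sites listed in the record, indicates a pUC-style cloning region flanking the payload.

The insert is ycrtE, a synthetic 1,127 bp fragment encoding the crtE step of the β-carotene biosynthetic pathway. Automated annotation matches most of this region to a fungal geranylgeranyl pyrophosphate synthase (the Neurospora crassa al-3 protein). This is a homology-based hit rather than a statement of the gene's source, but it fits the expected function of crtE: the enzyme adds isopentenyl pyrophosphate units to dimethylallyl pyrophosphate to form geranylgeranyl pyrophosphate, the precursor of carotenoids. The "y" prefix may denote a yeast-adapted version of the gene, although the record does not say so explicitly, and the organism on which the synthetic sequence was modelled is also not given.

No yeast promoter, terminator, yeast replication origin or auxotrophic marker is annotated, so the plasmid appears to store the synthesized coding sequence as a standalone part rather than express it. In line with the stated purpose and the associated work on standardized parts for metabolic engineering in Saccharomyces cerevisiae, the gene would likely be moved into assembled transcription units to reconstruct the β-carotene pathway. The cloning method is recorded as unknown.
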