Features (pLannotate 1.2.2; 5 found; start..end, strand, type, name):
    118..138     -  CDS            lacZα (fragment): LacZα fragment of β-galactosidase; lacZ fragment
    228..1142    +  CDS            al-3 (fragment): GGPPS_NEUCR - Experimental evidence at transcript level: Swiss-Prot protein existence level 2. Catalyzes the trans-addition of the three molecules of IPP onto DMAPP to form geranylgeranyl pyrophosphate. From Neurospora crassa (strain ATCC 24698 / 74-OR23-1A / CBS 708.71 / DSM 1257 / FGSC 987).
   1526..2114    -  rep_origin     ori: high-copy-number ColE1/pMB1/pBR322/pUC origin of replication
   2285..3145    -  CDS            AmpR: β-lactamase; bla; confers resistance to ampicillin, carbenicillin, and related antibiotics
   3146..26      -  promoter       AmpR promoter (across the origin): bla
>Addgene plasmid #65341 | PMV-ycrtE | depositor full sequence | sequence record 110574 | Full Sequence
AAAAATAAACAAATAGGGGTTCCGCGCACATTTCCCCGAAAAGTGCCACCTGACGTCTAAGAAACCATTA
TTATCATGACATTAACCTATAAAAATAGGCGTATCACGAGGCCCTTTCGTTGTAAAACGACGGCCAGTCG
TCTCGATCCGCAGTGTCTTGCGTCTCTATGGACTACGCTAACATCTTGACCGCTATCCCATTGGAGTTCA
CCCCACAAGACGACATCGTTTTGTTGGAACCATACCACTACTTGGGTAAGAACCCAGGTAAGGAAATCAG
ATCTCAATTGATCGAGGCTTTCAACTACTGGTTGGACGTTAAGAAGGAAGACTTGGAAGTTATCCAAAAC
GTTGTTGGTATGTTGCACACCGGTTCTTTGTTGATGGACGACGTTGAAGACTCTTCTGTTTTGAGAAGAG
GTTCTCCAGTTGCTCACTTGATCTACGGTATCCCACAAACCATCAACACCGCTAACTACGTTTACTTCTT
GGCTTACCAAGAAATCTTCAAGCTCAGACCAACCCCAATCCCAATGCCAGTTATCCCACCATCTTCTGCT
TCTTTGCAATCTTCTGTTTCTTCTGCTTCTTCTTCTTCTTCTGCTTCTTCTGAAAACGGTGGAACCTCTA
CCCCAAACTCTCAAATCCCATTCTCTAAGGACACCTACTTGGACAAGGTTATCACCGACGAAATCTTGTC
TTTGCACAGAGGTCAAGGTTTGGAATTGTTCTGGAGAGACTCTTTGACCTGTCCATCTGAAGAAGAATAC
GTTAAGATGGTTTTGGGTAAGACCGGTGGTTTGTTCAGAATCGCTGTTAGATTGATGATGGCTAAGTCTG
AATGTGACATCGACTTCGTTCAATTGGTTAACTTGATCTCTATCTACTTCCAAATCCGCGACGACTACAT
GAACTTGCAATCTTCTGAATACGCTCACAACAAGAACTTCGCTGAAGACTTGACCGAAGGTAAGTTCTCT
TTCCCAACCATCCACTCTATCCACGCTAACCCATCTAGTAGATTGGTTATCAACACCTTGCAAAAGAAGT
CTACCTCTCCAGAAATCTTGCACCACTGTGTTAACTACATGAGAACCGAAACCCACTCTTTCGAATACAC
CCAAGAAGTTTTGAACACCTTGTCTGGTGCTTTGGAAAGAGAATTGGGTAGATTGCAAGGTGAGTTCGCT
GAAGCTAACAGTAGAATGGACTTGGGTGACGTTGACTCTGAAGGTAGAACCGGTAAGAACGTTAAGTTGG
AAGCTATCTTGAAGAAGTTGGCTGACATCCCATTGTAAAGAGACGGAGTCACTGCCAACCGAGACGGTCA
TAGCTGTTTCCTGTGTGCCGCTTCCTCGCTCACTGACTCGCTGCGCTCGGTCGTTCGGCTGCGGCGAGCG
GTATCAGCTCACTCAAAGGCGGTAATACGGTTACCCACAGAATCAGGGGATAACGCAGGAAAGAACATGT
GAGCAAAAGGCCAGCAAAAGGCCAGGAACCGTAAAAAGGCCGCGTTGCTGGCGTTTTTCCATAGGCTCCG
CCCCCCTGACGAGCATCACAAAAATCGACGCTCAAGTCAGAGGTGGCGAAACCCGACAGGACTATAAAGA
TACCAGGCGTTTCCCCCTGGAAGCTCCCTCGTGCGCTCTCCTGTTCCGACCCTGCCGCTTACCGGATACC
TGTCCGCCTTTCTCCCTTCGGGAAGCGTGGCGCTTTCTCAATGCTCACGCTGTAGGTATCTCAGTTCGGT
GTAGGTCGTTCGCTCCAAGCTGGGCTGTGTGCACGAACCCCCCGTTCAGCCCGACCGCTGCGCCTTATCC
GGTAACTATCGTCTTGAGTCCAACCCGGTAAGACACGACTTATCGCCACTGGCAGCAGCCACTGGTAACA
GGATTAGCAGAGCGAGGTATGTAGGCGGTGCTACAGAGTTCTTGAAGTGGTGGCCTAACTACGGCTACAC
TAGAAGGACAGTATTTGGTATCTGCGCTCTGCTGAAGCCAGTTACCTTCGGAAAAAGAGTTGGTAGCTCT
TGATCCGGCAAACAAACCACCGCTGGTAGCGGTGGTTTTTTTGTTTGCAAGCAGCAGATTACGCGCAGAA
AAAAAGGATCTCAAGAAGATCCTTTGATCTTTTCTACGGGGTCTGACGCTCAGTGGAACGAAAACTCACG
TTAAGGGATTTTGGTCATGAGATTATCAAAAAGGATCTTCACCTAGATCCTTTTAAATTAAAAATGAAGT
TTTAAATCAATCTAAAGTATATATGAGTAAACTTGGTCTGACAGTTACCAATGCTTAATCAGTGAGGCAC
CTATCTCAGCGATCTGTCTATTTCGTTCATCCATAGTTGCCTGACTCCCCGTCGTGTAGATAACTACGAT
ACGGGAGGGCTTACCATCTGGCCCCAGTGCTGCAATAATACCGCGGGACCCACGCTCACCGGCTCCAGAT
TTATCAGCAATAAACCAGCCAGCCGGAAGGGCCGAGCGCAGAAGTGGTCCTGCAACTTTATCCGCCTCCA
TCCAGTCTATTAATTGTTGCCGGGAAGCTAGAGTAAGTAGTTCGCCAGTTAATAGTTTGCGCAACGTTGT
TGCCATCGCTACAGGCATCGTGGTGTCACGCTCGTCGTTTGGTATGGCTTCATTCAGCTCCGGTTCCCAA
CGATCAAGGCGAGTTACATGATCCCCCATGTTGTGCAAAAAAGCGGTTAGCTCCTTCGGTCCTCCGATCG
TTGTCAGAAGTAAGTTGGCCGCCGTGTTATCACTCATGGTTATGGCAGCACTACATAATTCTCTTACTGT
CATGCCATCCGTAAGATGCTTTTCTGTGACTGGTGAGTACTCAACCAAGTCATTCTGAGAATAGTGTATG
CGGCGACCGAGTTGCTCTTGCCCGGCGTCAATACGGGATAATACCGCGCCACATAGCAGAACTTTAAAAG
TGCTCATCATTGGAAAACGTTCTTCGGGGCGAAAACTCTCAAGGATCTTACCGCTGTTGAGATCCAGTTC
GATGTAACCCACTCGTGCACCCAACTGATCTTCAGCATCTTTTACTTTCACCAGCGTTTCTGGGTGAGCA
AAAACAGGAAGGCAAAATGCCGCAAAAAAGGGAATAAGGGCGACACGGAAATGTTGAATACTCATACTCT
TCCTTTTTCAATATTATTGAAGCATTTATCAGGGTTATTGTCTCATGAGCGGATACATATTTGAATGTAT
TTAG
