>Addgene plasmid #65341 | PMV-ycrtE | addgene partial sequence | sequence record 137885 | M13-F20 5'-TGTAAAACGACGGCCAGT-3'
TGGACTACGCTAACATCTTGACCGCTATCCCATTGGAGTTCACCCCACAAGACGACATCGTTTTGTTGGA
ACCATACCACTACTTGGGTAAGAACCCAGGTAAGGAAATCAGATCTCAATTGATCGAGGCTTTCAACTAC
TGGTTGGACGTTAAGAAGGAAGACTTGGAAGTTATCCAAAACGTTGTTGGTATGTTGCACACCGGTTCTT
TGTTGATGGACGACGTTGAAGACTCTTCTGTTTTGAGAAGAGGTTCTCCAGTTGCTCACTTGATCTACGG
TATCCCACAAACCATCAACACCGCTAACTACGTTTACTTCTTGGCTTACCAAGAAATCTTCAAGCTCAGA
CCAACCCCAATCCCAATGCCAGTTATCCCACCATCTTCTGCTTCTTTGCAATCTTCTGTTTCTTCTGCTT
CTTCTTCTTCTTCTGCTTCTTCTGAAAACGGTGGAACCTCTACCCCAAACTCTCAAATCCCATTCTCTAA
GGACACCTACTTGGACAAGGTTATCACCGACGAAATCTTGTCTTTGCACAGAGGTCAAGGTTTGGAATTG
TTCTGGAGAGACTCTTTGACCTGTCCATCTGAAGAAGAATACGTTAAGATGGTTTTGGGTAAGACCGGTG
GTTTGTTCAGAATCGCTGTTAGATTGATGATGGCTAAGTCTGAATGTGACATCGACTTCGTTCAATTGGT
TAACTTGATCTCTATCTACTTCCAAATCCGCGACGACTACATGAACTTGCAATCTTCTGAATACGCTCAC
AACAAGAACTTCGCTGAAGACTTGACCGAAGGTAAGTTCTCTTTCC
