>Addgene plasmid #65341 | PMV-ycrtE | addgene partial sequence | sequence record 137934 | M13-Rev 5'-CAGGAAACAGCTATGACC-3'
ACTTCTTCAAGATAGCTTCCAACTTAACGTTCTTACCGGTTCTACCTTCAGAGTCAACGTCACCCAAGTC
CATTCTACTGTTAGCTTCAGCGAACTCACCTTGCAATCTACCCAATTCTCTTTCCAAAGCACCAGACAAG
GTGTTCAAAACTTCTTGGGTGTATTCGAAAGAGTGGGTTTCGGTTCTCATGTAGTTAACACAGTGGTGCA
AGATTTCTGGAGAGGTAGACTTCTTTTGCAAGGTGTTGATAACCAATCTACTAGATGGGTTAGCGTGGAT
AGAGTGGATGGTTGGGAAAGAGAACTTACCTTCGGTCAAGTCTTCAGCGAAGTTCTTGTTGTGAGCGTAT
TCAGAAGATTGCAAGTTCATGTAGTCGTCGCGGATTTGGAAGTAGATAGAGATCAAGTTAACCAATTGAA
CGAAGTCGATGTCACATTCAGACTTAGCCATCATCAATCTAACAGCGATTCTGAACAAACCACCGGTCTT
ACCCAAAACCATCTTAACGTATTCTTCTTCAGATGGACAGGTCAAAGAGTCTCTCCAGAACAATTCCAAA
CCTTGACCTCTGTGCAAAGACAAGATTTCGTCGGTGATAACCTTGTCCAAGTAGGTGTCCTTAGAGAATG
GGATTTGAGAGTTTGGGGTAGAGGTTCCACCGTTTTCAGAAGAAGCAGAAGAAGAAGAAGAAGCAGAAGA
A
